>Addgene plasmid #61272 | pRC319 | depositor full sequence | sequence record 99585 | pRC319 sequence 7637 bps
CTAGAGGCATCAAATAAAACGAAAGGCTCAGTCGAAAGACTGGGCCTTTCGTTTTATCTGTTGTTTGTCG
GTGAACGCTCTCCTGAGTAGGACAAATCCGCCGCCCTAGACCTAGCACCCTGCAGAACTATATGATTTTC
CGCAGTATATTTTAGATGAAGATTATTTCTTAATAACTAAAAATATGGTATAATACTCTTAATAAATGCA
GTAATACAGGGGCTTTTCAAGACTGAAGTCTAGCTGAGACAAATAGTGCGATTACGAAATTTTTTAGACA
AAAATAGTCTACGAGGTTTTAGAGCTATGCTGTTTTGAATGGTCCCAAAACGGGCAGTCGCTTCCAACGG
TTTGATCGTCAGTTTTAGAGCTATGCTGTTTTGAATGGTCCCAAAACTTCAGCACACTGAGACTTGTTGA
GTTCCATGTTTTAGAGCTATGCTGTTTTGAATGGTCTCCATTCTCTAGATGATGATTAAGGATCTATTTT
TTTGGGCGGGGCCGCCCAAAAAAATGGTTCGCTTGCTGTCCATAAAACCCCGGGCAGAAGATCCTGCAGG
GCCTTCTCCATGCGGCCGCCGGTAGGCTAGGCGTTCGGCTGCGGCGAGCGGTATCAGCTCACTCAAAGGC
GGTAATACGGTTATCCACAGAATCAGGGGATAACGCAGGAAAGAACATGTGAGCAAAAGGCCAGCAAAAG
GCCAGGAACCGTAAAAAGGCCGCGTTGCTGGCGTTTTTCCATAGGCTCCGCCCCCCTGACGAGCATCACA
AAAATCGACGCTCAAGTCAGAGGTGGCGAAACCCGACAGGACTATAAAGATACCAGGCGTTTCCCCCTGG
AAGCTCCCTCGTGCGCTCTCCTGTTCCGACCCTGCCGCTTACCGGATACCTGTCCGCCTTTCTCCCTTCG
GGAAGCGTGGCGCTTTCTCAATGCTCACGCTGTAGGTATCTCAGTTCGGTGTAGGTCGTTCGCTCCAAGC
TGGGCTGTGTGCACGAACCCCCCGTTCAGCCCGACCGCTGCGCCTTATCCGGTAACTATCGTCTTGAGTC
CAACCCGGTAAGACACGACTTATCGCCACTGGCAGCAGCCACTGGTAACAGGATTAGCAGAGCGAGGTAT
GTAGGCGGTGCTACAGAGTTCTTGAAGTGGTGGCCTAACTACGGCTACACTAGAAGGACAGTATTTGGTA
TCTGCGCTCTGCTGAAGCCAGTTACCTTCGGAAAAAGAGTTGGTAGCTCTTGATCCGGCAAACAAACCAC
CGCTGGTAGCGGTGGTTTTTTTGTTTGCAAGCAGCAGATTACGCGCAGAAAAAAAGGATCTCAAGAAGAT
CCTTTGATCTTTTCTACGGGGTCTGACGCTCAGTGGAACGAAAACTCACGTTAAGGGATTTTGGTCATGA
CTAGTGCTTGGATTCTCACCAATAAAAAACGCCCGGCGGCAACCGAGCGTTCTGAACAAATCCAGATGGA
GTTCTGAGGTCATTACTGGATCTATCAACAGGAGTCCAAGCGAGCTCTCGAACCCCAGAGTCCCGCTCAG
AAGAACTCGTCAAGAAGGCGATAGAAGGCGATGCGCTGCGAATCGGGAGCGGCGATACCGTAAAGCACGA
GGAAGCGGTCAGCCCATTCGCCGCCAAGCTCTTCAGCAATATCACGGGTAGCCAACGCTATGTCCTGATA
GCGGTCCGCCACACCCAGCCGGCCACAGTCGATGAATCCAGAAAAGCGGCCATTTTCCACCATGATATTC
GGCAAGCAGGCATCGCCATGGGTCACGACGAGATCCTCGCCGTCGGGCATGCGCGCCTTGAGCCTGGCGA
ACAGTTCGGCTGGCGCGAGCCCCTGATGCTCTTCGTCCAGATCATCCTGATCGACAAGACCGGCTTCCAT
CCGAGTACGTGCTCGCTCGATGCGATGTTTCGCTTGGTGGTCGAATGGGCAGGTAGCCGGATCAAGCGTA
TGCAGCCGCCGCATTGCATCAGCCATGATGGATACTTTCTCGGCAGGAGCAAGGTGAGATGACAGGAGAT
CCTGCCCCGGCACTTCGCCCAATAGCAGCCAGTCCCTTCCCGCTTCAGTGACAACGTCGAGCACAGCTGC
GCAAGGAACGCCCGTCGTGGCCAGCCACGATAGCCGCGCTGCCTCGTCCTGCAGTTCATTCAGGGCACCG
GACAGGTCGGTCTTGACAAAAAGAACCGGGCGCCCCTGCGCTGACAGCCGGAACACGGCGGCATCAGAGC
AGCCGATTGTCTGTTGTGCCCAGTCATAGCCGAATAGCCTCTCCACCCAAGCGGCCGGAGAACCTGCGTG
CAATCCATCTTGTTCAATCATGCGAAACGATCCTCATCCTGTCTCTTGATCAGATCTTGATCCCCTGCGC
CATCAGATCCTTGGCGGCAAGAAAGCCATCCAGTTTACTTTGCAGGGCTTCCCAACCTTACCAGAGGGCG
CCCCAGCTGGCAATTCCGACGTCTAAGAAACCATTATTATCATGACATTAACCTATAAAAATAGGCGTAT
CACGAGGCCCTTTCGTCTTCACCTCGAG
[124 nt withheld, positions 2549-2672]
C
[91 nt withheld, positions 2674-2764]
A
[49 nt withheld, positions 2766-2814]
CCTTTGACGTTGGAGTCCACGTTCTTT
[37 nt withheld, positions 2842-2878]
ACCCTATCTCGGTCTATTCTTTTGATTTATAAGGGATTTTGCCGATTTCGGCCTATTGGTTAAAAAATGA
GCTGATTTAACAAAAATTTAACGCGAATTTTAACAAAATATTAACGTTTACAATTTCCTAGGCGTCTAAG
AAACCATTATTATCATGACATTAACCTATAAAAATAGGCGTATCACGAGGCCCTTTCGTCTTCACCCTGT
CGACGCGTTTTGAAAGCGCTTGTTTTTTTGGTTTGCAGTCAGAGTAGAATAGAAGTATCAAAAAAAGCAC
CGACTCGGTGCCACTTTTTCAAGTTGATAACGGACTAGCCTTATTTTAACTTGCTATGCTGTTTTGAATG
GTTCCAACAAGATTATTTTATAACTTTTATAACAAATAATCAAGGAGAAATTCAAAGAAATTTATCAGCC
ATAAAACAATACTTAATACTATAGAATGATAACAAAATAAACTACTTTTTAAAAGAATTTTGTGTTATAA
TCTATTTATTATTAAGTATTGGGATCGATTCCCTATCAGTGATAGAGATTGACATCCCTATCAGTGATAG
AGATACTGAGCACATCAGCAGGACGCACTGACCGAATTCATTAAAGAGGAGAAAGGTGCGGCCGCATGCA
TCACCATCACCATCACATGGATAAGAAATACTCAATAGGCTTAGATATCGGCACAAATAGCGTCGGATGG
GCGGTGATCACTGATGAATATAAGGTTCCGTCTAAAAAGTTCAAGGTTCTGGGAAATACAGACCGCCACA
GTATCAAAAAAAATCTTATAGGGGCTCTTTTATTTGACAGTGGAGAGACAGCGGAAGCGACTCGTCTCAA
ACGGACAGCTCGTAGAAGGTATACACGTCGGAAGAATCGTATTTGTTATCTACAGGAGATTTTTTCAAAT
GAGATGGCGAAAGTAGATGATAGTTTCTTTCATCGACTTGAAGAGTCTTTTTTGGTGGAAGAAGACAAGA
AGCATGAACGTCATCCTATTTTTGGAAATATAGTAGATGAAGTTGCTTATCATGAGAAATATCCAACTAT
CTATCATCTGCGAAAAAAATTGGTAGATTCTACTGATAAAGCGGATTTGCGCTTAATCTATTTGGCCTTA
GCGCATATGATTAAGTTTCGTGGTCATTTTTTGATTGAGGGAGATTTAAATCCTGATAATAGTGATGTGG
ACAAACTATTTATCCAGTTGGTACAAACCTACAATCAATTATTTGAAGAAAACCCTATTAACGCAAGTGG
AGTAGATGCTAAAGCGATTCTTTCTGCACGATTGAGTAAATCAAGACGATTAGAAAATCTCATTGCTCAG
CTCCCCGGTGAGAAGAAAAATGGCTTATTTGGGAATCTCATTGCTTTGTCATTGGGTTTGACCCCTAATT
TTAAATCAAATTTTGATTTGGCAGAAGATGCTAAATTACAGCTTTCAAAAGATACTTACGATGATGATTT
AGATAATTTATTGGCGCAAATTGGAGATCAATATGCTGATTTGTTTTTGGCAGCTAAGAATTTATCAGAT
GCTATTTTACTTTCAGATATCCTAAGAGTAAATACTGAAATAACTAAGGCTCCCCTATCAGCTTCAATGA
TTAAACGCTACGATGAACATCATCAAGACTTGACTCTTTTAAAAGCTTTAGTTCGACAACAACTTCCAGA
AAAGTATAAAGAAATCTTTTTTGATCAATCAAAAAACGGATATGCAGGTTATATTGATGGGGGAGCTAGC
CAAGAAGAATTTTATAAATTTATCAAACCAATTTTAGAAAAAATGGATGGTACTGAGGAATTATTGGTGA
AACTAAATCGTGAAGATTTGCTGCGCAAGCAACGGACCTTTGACAACGGCTCTATTCCCCATCAAATTCA
CTTGGGTGAGCTGCATGCTATTTTGAGAAGACAAGAAGACTTTTATCCATTTTTAAAAGACAATCGTGAG
AAGATTGAAAAAATCTTGACTTTTCGAATTCCTTATTATGTTGGTCCATTGGCGCGTGGCAATAGTCGTT
TTGCATGGATGACTCGGAAGTCTGAAGAAACAATTACCCCATGGAATTTTGAAGAAGTTGTCGATAAAGG
TGCTTCAGCTCAATCATTTATTGAACGCATGACAAACTTTGATAAAAATCTTCCAAATGAAAAAGTACTA
CCAAAACATAGTTTGCTTTATGAGTATTTTACGGTTTATAACGAATTGACAAAGGTCAAATATGTTACTG
AAGGAATGCGAAAACCAGCATTTCTTTCAGGTGAACAGAAGAAAGCCATTGTTGATTTACTCTTCAAAAC
AAATCGAAAAGTAACCGTTAAGCAATTAAAAGAAGATTATTTCAAAAAAATAGAATGTTTTGATAGTGTT
GAAATTTCAGGAGTTGAAGATAGATTTAATGCTTCATTAGGTACCTACCATGATTTGCTAAAAATTATTA
AAGATAAAGATTTTTTGGATAATGAAGAAAATGAAGATATCTTAGAGGATATTGTTTTAACATTGACCTT
ATTTGAAGATAGGGAGATGATTGAGGAAAGACTTAAAACATATGCTCACCTCTTTGATGATAAGGTGATG
AAACAGCTTAAACGTCGCCGTTATACTGGTTGGGGACGTTTGTCTCGAAAATTGATTAATGGTATTAGGG
ATAAGCAATCTGGCAAAACAATATTAGATTTTTTGAAATCAGATGGTTTTGCCAATCGCAATTTTATGCA
GCTGATCCATGATGATAGTTTGACATTTAAAGAAGACATTCAAAAAGCACAAGTGTCTGGACAAGGCGAT
AGTTTACATGAACATATTGCAAATTTAGCTGGTAGCCCTGCTATTAAAAAAGGTATTTTACAGACTGTAA
AAGTTGTTGATGAATTGGTCAAAGTAATGGGGCGGCATAAGCCAGAAAATATCGTTATTGAAATGGCACG
TGAAAATCAGACAACTCAAAAGGGCCAGAAAAATTCGCGAGAGCGTATGAAACGAATCGAAGAAGGTATC
AAAGAATTAGGAAGTCAGATTCTTAAAGAGCATCCTGTTGAAAATACTCAATTGCAAAATGAAAAGCTCT
ATCTCTATTATCTCCAAAATGGAAGAGACATGTATGTGGACCAAGAATTAGATATTAATCGTTTAAGTGA
TTATGATGTCGATCACATTGTTCCACAAAGTTTCCTTAAAGACGATTCAATAGACAATAAGGTCTTAACG
CGTTCTGATAAAAATCGTGGTAAATCGGATAACGTTCCAAGTGAAGAAGTAGTCAAAAAGATGAAAAACT
ATTGGAGACAACTTCTAAACGCCAAGTTAATCACTCAACGTAAGTTTGATAATTTAACGAAAGCTGAACG
TGGAGGTTTGAGTGAACTTGATAAAGCTGGTTTTATCAAACGCCAATTGGTTGAAACTCGCCAAATCACT
AAGCATGTGGCACAAATTTTGGATAGTCGCATGAATACTAAATACGATGAAAATGATAAACTTATTCGAG
AGGTTAAAGTGATTACCTTAAAATCTAAATTAGTTTCTGACTTCCGAAAAGATTTCCAATTCTATAAAGT
ACGTGAGATTAACAATTACCATCATGCCCATGATGCGTATCTAAATGCCGTCGTTGGAACTGCTTTGATT
AAGAAATATCCAAAACTTGAATCGGAGTTTGTCTATGGTGATTATAAAGTTTATGATGTTCGTAAAATGA
TTGCTAAGTCTGAGCAAGAAATAGGCAAAGCAACCGCAAAATATTTCTTTTACTCTAATATCATGAACTT
CTTCAAAACAGAAATTACACTTGCAAATGGAGAGATTCGCAAACGCCCTCTAATCGAAACTAATGGGGAA
ACTGGAGAAATTGTCTGGGATAAAGGGCGAGATTTTGCCACAGTGCGCAAAGTATTGTCCATGCCCCAAG
TCAATATTGTCAAGAAAACAGAAGTACAGACAGGCGGATTCTCCAAGGAGTCAATTTTACCAAAAAGAAA
TTCGGACAAGCTTATTGCTCGTAAAAAAGACTGGGATCCAAAAAAATATGGTGGTTTTGATAGTCCAACG
GTAGCTTATTCAGTCCTAGTGGTTGCTAAGGTGGAAAAAGGGAAATCGAAGAAGTTAAAATCCGTTAAAG
AGTTACTAGGGATCACAATTATGGAAAGAAGTTCCTTTGAAAAAAATCCGATTGACTTTTTAGAAGCTAA
AGGATATAAGGAAGTTAAAAAAGACTTAATCATTAAACTACCTAAATATAGTCTTTTTGAGTTAGAAAAC
GGTCGTAAACGGATGCTGGCTAGTGCCGGAGAATTACAAAAAGGAAATGAGCTGGCTCTGCCAAGCAAAT
ATGTGAATTTTTTATATTTAGCTAGTCATTATGAAAAGTTGAAGGGTAGTCCAGAAGATAACGAACAAAA
ACAATTGTTTGTGGAGCAGCATAAGCATTATTTAGATGAGATTATTGAGCAAATCAGTGAATTTTCTAAG
CGTGTTATTTTAGCAGATGCCAATTTAGATAAAGTTCTTAGTGCATATAACAAACATAGAGACAAACCAA
TACGTGAACAAGCAGAAAATATTATTCATTTATTTACGTTGACGAATCTTGGAGCTCCCGCTGCTTTTAA
ATATTTTGATACAACAATTGATCGTAAACGATATACGTCTACAAAAGAAGTTTTAGATGCCACTCTTATC
CATCAATCCATCACTGGTCTTTATGAAACACGCATTGATTTGAGTCAGCTAGGAGGTGACTGACTCGAG
Features (pLannotate 1.2.2; 14 found; start..end, strand, type, name):
     11..97      +  terminator     rrnB T1 terminator: Escherichia coli rrnB; transcription terminator T1 from the E. coli rrnB gene
    164..295     +  misc_feature   crRNA leader: crRNA leader sequence for the Streptococcus pyogenes CRISPR/Cas system
    296..331     +  repeat_region  DR: direct repeat for the Streptococcus pyogenes CRISPR/Cas system
    362..397     +  repeat_region  DR: direct repeat for the Streptococcus pyogenes CRISPR/Cas system
    428..456     +  repeat_region  DR (fragment): direct repeat for the Streptococcus pyogenes CRISPR/Cas system
    736..1324    -  rep_origin     ori: high-copy-number ColE1/pMB1/pBR322/pUC origin of replication
   1412..1506    -  terminator     lambda t0 terminator: transcription terminator from phage lambda
   1540..2331    -  CDS            neo: KKA2_KLEPN - Also known as kan, nptII. Experimental evidence at protein level: Swiss-Prot protein existence level 1. Resistance to kanamycin, neomycin, paromomycin, ribostamycin, butirosin and gentamicin B. From Klebsiella pneumoniae.
   2363..2482    -  CDS            tnpA (fragment): TN5P_ECOLX - Also known as tnp. Experimental evidence at protein level: Swiss-Prot protein existence level 1. Mediates transposition of transposon Tn5 by a 'cut and paste' mechanism. First, the monomeric transposase binds the 19 bp inverted DNA repeats flanking the transposon. Then, dimerization of the DNA- bound transposase creates a synaptic DNA complex. After nicking of the first DNA strand, excision of the transposon proceeds through a series of intermediates. The transposase then mediates the insertion of the transposon at a new site by strand transfer. The activity of the wild- type tran
   2549..3004    +  rep_origin     f1 ori (sequence partly withheld): f1 bacteriophage origin of replication; arrow indicates direction of (+) strand synthesis
   3155..3233    -  misc_RNA       tracrRNA: trans-activating CRISPR RNA for the Streptococcus pyogenes CRISPR/Cas9 system
   3398..3471    +  promoter       PLtetO-1 promoter: modified phage lambda PL promoter with tet operator sites (Lutz and Bujard, 1997)
   3507..3524    +  CDS            7xHis (fragment): 6xHis affinity tag
   3525..7631    +  CDS            Cas9: Cas9 (Csn1) endonuclease from the Streptococcus pyogenes Type II CRISPR/Cas system generates RNA-guided double strand breaks in DNA
