[The description below was written by a language model from this plasmid's Addgene catalogue record and pLannotate feature annotations shown in this document.]
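Description:
pRC319, also called pΦRGNndm-1, is a 7,637 bp bacterial CRISPR phagemid built on the pZE22G backbone, which was modified by the addition of an f1 origin. It replicates at high copy in E. coli from a ColE1-type origin and is selected with kanamycin through a neo/nptII cassette. This cassette is followed by a lambda t0 terminator and sits next to a short Tn5 transposase fragment, probably a remnant of the marker's source. The f1 origin lets the plasmid be converted to single-stranded DNA and packaged into M13 particles when it is carried in a strain that supplies phage functions in trans, such as one with a helper plasmid. The CRISPR system can then be delivered to recipient bacteria by transduction rather than transformation.

The roughly 5 kb payload is a complete Streptococcus pyogenes type II CRISPR-Cas system. Cas9, derived from an earlier expression plasmid and carrying an N-terminal 6xHis tag, lies downstream of the PLtetO-1 promoter, a lambda PL derivative with tet operator sites. The tracrRNA is encoded separately on the opposite strand. A minimal CRISPR array consists of the native crRNA leader followed by two full direct repeats and a partial third; the gaps between the repeats are where spacers would lie. According to the catalogue record, the guide targets the NDM-1 gene, although the spacers themselves are not annotated. An rrnB T1 terminator lies just upstream of the array.

Once the crRNA is processed with the tracrRNA, it directs Cas9 to cut matching DNA. The associated publication describes this use as a sequence-specific antimicrobial based on efficiently delivered RNA-guided nucleases, here directed at bacteria that carry the NDM-1 gene.
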