Addgene plasmid #61272: pRC319
Purpose: Also referred to as pΦRGNndm-1. Expresses Cas9, tracrRNA and a guide RNA targeting the NDM-1 gene. Contains a ColE1 origin, kanamycin resistance cassette and f1 origin for packaging in M13 particles.
Depositing lab: Timothy Lu. Depositing organization: Massachusetts Institute of Technology. Publication: Sequence-specific antimicrobials using efficiently delivered RNA-guided nucleases. Citorik RJ, Mimee M, Lu TK. Nat Biotechnol. 2014 Sep 21. doi: 10.1038/nbt.3011. PubMed 25240928.
Backbone
  Vector backbone: pZE22G
  Backbone manufacturer: EXPRESSYS
  Backbone size w/o insert (bp): 2629
  Total vector size (bp): 7637
  Modifications to backbone: f1 origin
  Vector type: Bacterial Expression, CRISPR
Growth in bacteria
  Bacterial resistance: Kanamycin, 50 μg/mL
  Growth temperature: 37°C
  Growth strain: DH5alpha
  Growth instructions: For creation of transducing particles, grow in a strain able to package plasmids containing f1 origin, such as one containing helper plasmid M13cp
  Copy number: High Copy
Gene/Insert
  Gene/Insert name: Cas9, tracrRNA, crRNA (alt name: CRISPR-Cas)
  Species: Streptococcus pyogenes
  Insert size (bp): 5008
  Tag / fusion protein: 6xHis (N terminal on insert)
Resource information
  A portion of this plasmid was derived from a plasmid made by: Cas9 from pMJ806 (Addgene 39312)
Terms and licenses: Academic/Nonprofit Terms; Industry Terms: Not Available to Industry
How to cite: pRC319 was a gift from Timothy Lu (Addgene plasmid # 61272 ; http://n2t.net/addgene:61272 ; RRID:Addgene_61272)
