>Addgene plasmid #61272 | pRC319 | addgene partial sequence | sequence record 108363 | StrepPyoCas9-5UTR-F 5'-CGGTGCCACTTTTTCAAGTTG-3'
TTTGAATGGTTCCAACAAGATTATTTTATAACTTTTATAACAAATAATCAAGGAGAAATTCAAAGAAATT
TATCAGCCATAAAACAATACTTAATACTATAGAATGATAACAAAATAAACTACTTTTTAAAAGAATTTTG
TGTTATAATCTATTTATTATTAAGTATTGGGATCGATTCCCTATCAGTGATAGAGATTGACATCCCTATC
AGTGATAGAGATACTGAGCACATCAGCAGGACGCACTGACCGAATTCATTAAAGAGGAGAAAGGTGCGGC
CGCATGCATCACCATCACCATCACATGGATAAGAAATACTCAATAGGCTTAGATATCGGCACAAATAGCG
TCGGATGGGCGGTGATCACTGATGAATATAAGGTTCCGTCTAAAAAGTTCAAGGTTCTGGGAAATACAGA
CCGCCACAGTATCAAAAAAAATCTTATAGGGGCTCTTTTATTTGACAGTGGAGAGACAGCGGAAGCGACT
CGTCTCAAACGGACAGCTCGTAGAAGGTATACACGTCGGAAGAATCGTATTTGTTATCTACAGGAGATTT
TTTCAAATGAGATGGCGAAAGTAGATGATAGTTTCTTTCATCGACTTGAAGAGTCTTTTTTGGTGGAAGA
AGACAAGAAGCATGAACGTCATCCTATTTTTGGAAATATAGTAGATGAAGTTGCTTATCATGAGAAATAT
CCAACTATCTATCATCTGCGAAAAAAATTGGTAGATTCTACTGATAAAGCGGATTTGCGCTTAATCTATT
TGGCCTTAGCGCATATGATTAAGTTTCGTGGTCATTTTTTGATTGAGGGAGATTTAAATCCTGATAATAG
TGATGTGGACAAACTATTTATCCAGTTGGTACAAAC
