>Addgene plasmid #61272 | pRC319 | addgene partial sequence | sequence record 108364 | rrnB-T1-term-F 5'-ACGAAAGGCTCAGTCGAAAG-3'
CCGCCCTAGACCTAGCACCCTGCAGAACTATATGATTTTCCGCAGTATATTTTAGATGAAGATTATTTCT
TAATAACTAAAAATATGGTATAATACTCTTAATAAATGCAGTAATACAGGGGCTTTTCAAGACTGAAGTC
TAGCTGAGACAAATAGTGCGATTACGAAATTTTTTAGACAAAAATAGTCTACGAGGTTTTAGAGCTATGC
TGTTTTGAATGGTCCCAAAACGGGCAGTCGCTTCCAACGGTTTGATCGTCAGTTTTAGAGCTATGCTGTT
TTGAATGGTCCCAAAACTTCAGCACACTGAGACTTGTTGAGTTCCATGTTTTAGAGCTATGCTGTTTTGA
ATGGTCTCCATTCTCTAGATGATGATTAAGGATCTATTTTTTTGGGCGGGGCCGCCCAAAAAAATGGTTC
GCTTGCTGTCCATAAAACCCCGGGCAGAAGATCCTGCAGGGCCTTCTCCATGCGGCCGCCGGTAGGCTAG
GGCGTTCGGCTGCGGCGAGCGGTATCAGCTCACTCAAAGGCGGTAATACGGTTATCCACAGAATCAGGGG
ATAACGCAGGAAAGAACATGTGAGCAAAAGGCCAGCAAAAGGCCAGGAACCGTAAAAAGGCCGCGTTGCT
GGCGTTTTTCCATAGGCTCCGCCCCCCTGACGAGCATCACAAAAATCGACGCTCAAGTCAGAGGTGGCGA
AACCCGACAGGACTATAAAGATACCAGGCGTTTCCCCCTGGAAGCTCCCTCGTGCGCTC
